>Addgene plasmid #226694 | pAM102 | addgene full sequence | sequence record 450905 | Addgene NGS Result
GCCACCATACCCACGCCGAAACAAGCGCTCATGAGCCCGAAGTGGCGAGCCCGATCTTCCCCATCGGTGA
TGTCGGCGATATAGGCGCCAGCAACCGCACCTGTGGCGCCGGTGATGCCGGCCACGATGCGTCCGGCGTA
GAGGATCGAGATCTCGATCCCGCGAAATTAATACGACTCACTATAGGGGAATTGTGAGCGGATAACAATT
CCCCTCTAGAAATAATTTTGTTTAACTTTAAGAAGGAGATATACCATGGGCAGCAGCCATCATCATCATC
ATCACAGCAGCGGCCTGGTGCCGCGCGGCAGCCATATGCTCGAGATGAGCGATCAAGAAGCGAAACCGAG
CACCGAAGACCTGGGCGACAAGAAGGAAGGCGAATACATCAAGCTGAAAGTTATTGGTCAAGACAGCAGC
GAAATCCACTTCAAGGTGAAAATGACCACCCACCTGAAGAAACTGAAAGAGAGCTACTGCCAGCGTCAAG
GTGTTCCGATGAACAGCCTGCGTTTCCTGTTTGAAGGCCAGCGTATCGCGGACAACCACACCCCGAAGGA
GCTGGGTATGGAGGAAGAGGATGTGATTGAAGTTTATCAGGAGCAAACCGGTGGCCACAGCACCGTGATG
CAGATCTTTGTTAAGACCCTGACCGGTAAAACCATTACCCTGGAAGTGGAGAGCAGCGACACCATCGATA
ACGTTAAGAGCAAAATCCAAGACAAGGAAGGCATTCCGCCGGATCAGCAACGTCTGATCTTCGCGGGTAA
ACAGCTGGAAGACGGCCGTACCCTGAGCGATTACAACATTCAAAAGGAGAGCACCCTGCACCTGGTGCTG
CGTCTGCGTGGTGGCATGCAGATTTTCGTGAAAACCCTGACCGGCAAAACCATCACCCTGGAAGTGGAAA
GCAGCGACACCATTGACAATGTGAAAAGCAAAATCCAAGACAAAGAGGGCATTCCGCCGGACCAACAGCG
CCTGATCTTCGCGGGCAAGCAACTGGAAGATGGTCGCACCCTGAGCGATTATAACATTCAAAAAGAAAGC
ACCCTGCATCTGGTTCTGCGCCTGCGTGGTGGCATGCAAATTTTCGTGAAGACCCTGACCGGCAAGACTA
TTACCCTGGAAGTGGAATCTAGCGATACCATTGACAATGTGAAGAGCAAGATTCAGGATAAGGAAGGCAT
TCCGCCGGACCAGCAGCGCCTGATTTTTGCGGGCAAGCAGCTGGAAGATGGTCGTACCCTGAGCGACTAT
AATATCCAGAAAGAGTCTACTCTGCATTTAGTTTTACGATTACGTGGTGGCATGCAAATCTTCGTGAAGA
CTTTAACCGGTAAGACAATTACCCTGGAAGTGGAGTCTAGCGACACCATTGACAACGTGAAGAGCAAAAT
CCAGGACAAAGAAGGCATTCCGCCGGATCAACAGCGTCTGATTTTCGCGGGCAAACAGCTGGAGGACGGC
CGTACCCTGAGCGACTACAACATTCAAAAGGAAAGCACCCTGCACCTGGTTCTGCGTCTGCGTGGCGGCT
AAGGATCCGGCTGCTAACAAAGCCCGAAAGGAAGCTGAGTTGGCTGCTGCCACCGCTGAGCAATAACTAG
CATAACCCCTTGGGGCCTCTAAACGGGTCTTGAGGGGTTTTTTGCTGAAAGGAGGAACTATATCCGGATA
TCCCGCAAGAGGCCCGGCAGTACCGGCATAACCAAGCCTATGCCTACAGCATCCAGGGTGACGGTGCCGA
GGATGACGATGAGCGCATTGTTAGATTTCATACACGGTGCCTGACTGCGTTAGCAATTTAACTGTGATAA
ACTACCGCATTAAAGCTTATCGATGATAAGCTGTCAAACATGAGAATTCTTGAAGACGAAAGGGCCTCGT
GATACGCCTATTTTTATAGGTTAATGTCATGATAATAATGGTTTCTTAGACGTCAGGTGGCACTTTTCGG
GGAAATGTGCGCGGAACCCCTATTTGTTTATTTTTCTAAATACATTCAAATATGTATCCGCTCATGAGAC
AATAACCCTGATAAATGCTTCAATAATATTGAAAAAGGAAGAGTATGAGTATTCAACATTTCCGTGTCGC
CCTTATTCCCTTTTTTGCGGCATTTTGCCTTCCTGTTTTTGCTCACCCAGAAACGCTGGTGAAAGTAAAA
GATGCTGAAGATCAGTTGGGTGCACGAGTGGGTTACATCGAACTGGATCTCAACAGCGGTAAGATCCTTG
AGAGTTTTCGCCCCGAAGAACGTTTTCCAATGATGAGCACTTTTAAAGTTCTGCTATGTGGCGCGGTATT
ATCCCGTGTTGACGCCGGGCAAGAGCAACTCGGTCGCCGCATACACTATTCTCAGAATGACTTGGTTGAG
TACTCACCAGTCACAGAAAAGCATCTTACGGATGGCATGACAGTAAGAGAATTATGCAGTGCTGCCATAA
CCATGAGTGATAACACTGCGGCCAACTTACTTCTGACAACGATCGGAGGACCGAAGGAGCTAACCGCTTT
TTTGCACAACATGGGGGATCATGTAACTCGCCTTGATCGTTGGGAACCGGAGCTGAATGAAGCCATACCA
AACGACGAGCGTGACACCACGATGCCTGCAGCAATGGCAACAACGTTGCGCAAACTATTAACTGGCGAAC
TACTTACTCTAGCTTCCCGGCAACAATTAATAGACTGGATGGAGGCGGATAAAGTTGCAGGACCACTTCT
GCGCTCGGCCCTTCCGGCTGGCTGGTTTATTGCTGATAAATCTGGAGCCGGTGAGCGTGGGTCTCGCGGT
ATCATTGCAGCACTGGGGCCAGATGGTAAGCCCTCCCGTATCGTAGTTATCTACACGACGGGGAGTCAGG
CAACTATGGATGAACGAAATAGACAGATCGCTGAGATAGGTGCCTCACTGATTAAGCATTGGTAACTGTC
AGACCAAGTTTACTCATATATACTTTAGATTGATTTAAAACTTCATTTTTAATTTAAAAGGATCTAGGTG
AAGATCCTTTTTGATAATCTCATGACCAAAATCCCTTAACGTGAGTTTTCGTTCCACTGAGCGTCAGACC
CCGTAGAAAAGATCAAAGGATCTTCTTGAGATCCTTTTTTTCTGCGCGTAATCTGCTGCTTGCAAACAAA
AAAACCACCGCTACCAGCGGTGGTTTGTTTGCCGGATCAAGAGCTACCAACTCTTTTTCCGAAGGTAACT
GGCTTCAGCAGAGCGCAGATACCAAATACTGTCCTTCTAGTGTAGCCGTAGTTAGGCCACCACTTCAAGA
ACTCTGTAGCACCGCCTACATACCTCGCTCTGCTAATCCTGTTACCAGTGGCTGCTGCCAGTGGCGATAA
GTCGTGTCTTACCGGGTTGGACTCAAGACGATAGTTACCGGATAAGGCGCAGCGGTCGGGCTGAACGGGG
GGTTCGTGCACACAGCCCAGCTTGGAGCGAACGACCTACACCGAACTGAGATACCTACAGCGTGAGCTAT
GAGAAAGCGCCACGCTTCCCGAAGGGAGAAAGGCGGACAGGTATCCGGTAAGCGGCAGGGTCGGAACAGG
AGAGCGCACGAGGGAGCTTCCAGGGGGAAACGCCTGGTATCTTTATAGTCCTGTCGGGTTTCGCCACCTC
TGACTTGAGCGTCGATTTTTGTGATGCTCGTCAGGGGGGCGGAGCCTATGGAAAAACGCCAGCAACGCGG
CCTTTTTACGGTTCCTGGCCTTTTGCTGGCCTTTTGCTCACATGTTCTTTCCTGCGTTATCCCCTGATTC
TGTGGATAACCGTATTACCGCCTTTGAGTGAGCTGATACCGCTCGCCGCAGCCGAACGACCGAGCGCAGC
GAGTCAGTGAGCGAGGAAGCGGAAGAGCGCCTGATGCGGTATTTTCTCCTTACGCATCTGTGCGGTATTT
CACACCGCAATGGTGCACTCTCAGTACAATCTGCTCTGATGCCGCATAGTTAAGCCAGTATACACTCCGC
TATCGCTACGTGACTGGGTCATGGCTGCGCCCCGACACCCGCCAACACCCGCTGACGCGCCCTGACGGGC
TTGTCTGCTCCCGGCATCCGCTTACAGACAAGCTGTGACCGTCTCCGGGAGCTGCATGTGTCAGAGGTTT
TCACCGTCATCACCGAAACGCGCGAGGCAGCTGCGGTAAAGCTCATCAGCGTGGTCGTGAAGCGATTCAC
AGATGTCTGCCTGTTCATCCGCGTCCAGCTCGTTGAGTTTCTCCAGAAGCGTTAATGTCTGGCTTCTGAT
AAAGCGGGCCATGTTAAGGGCGGTTTTTTCCTGTTTGGTCACTGATGCCTCCGTGTAAGGGGGATTTCTG
TTCATGGGGGTAATGATACCGATGAAACGAGAGAGGATGCTCACGATACGGGTTACTGATGATGAACATG
CCCGGTTACTGGAACGTTGTGAGGGTAAACAACTGGCGGTATGGATGCGGCGGGACCAGAGAAAAATCAC
TCAGGGTCAATGCCAGCGCTTCGTTAATACAGATGTAGGTGTTCCACAGGGTAGCCAGCAGCATCCTGCG
ATGCAGATCCGGAACATAATGGTGCAGGGCGCTGACTTCCGCGTTTCCAGACTTTACGAAACACGGAAAC
CGAAGACCATTCATGTTGTTGCTCAGGTCGCAGACGTTTTGCAGCAGCAGTCGCTTCACGTTCGCTCGCG
TATCGGTGATTCATTCTGCTAACCAGTAAGGCAACCCCGCCAGCCTAGCCGGGTCCTCAACGACAGGAGC
ACGATCATGCGCACCCGTGGCCAGGACCCAACGCTGCCCGAGATGCGCCGCGTGCGGCTGCTGGAGATGG
CGGACGCGATGGATATGTTCTGCCAAGGGTTGGTTTGCGCATTCACAGTTCTCCGCAAGAATTGATTGGC
TCCAATTCTTGGAGTGGTGAATCCGTTAGCGAGGTGCCGCCGGCTTCCATTCAGGTCGAGGTGGCCCGGC
TCCATGCACCGCGACGCAACGCGGGGAGGCAGACAAGGTATAGGGCGGCGCCTACAATCCATGCCAACCC
GTTCCATGTGCTCGCCGAGGCGGCATAAATCGCCGTGACGATCAGCGGTCCAATGATCGAAGTTAGGCTG
GTAAGAGCCGCGAGCGATCCTTGAAGCTGTCCCTGATGGTCGTCATCTACCTGCCTGGACAGCATGGCCT
GCAACGCGGGCATCCCGATGCCGCCGGAAGCGAGAAGAATCATAATGGGGAAGGCCATCCAGCCTCGCGT
CGCGAACGCCAGCAAGACGTAGCCCAGCGCGTCGGCCGCCATGCCGGCGATAATGGCCTGCTTCTCGCCG
AAACGTTTGGTGGCGGGACCAGTGACGAAGGCTTGAGCGAGGGCGTGCAAGATTCCGAATACCGCAAGCG
ACAGGCCGATCATCGTCGCGCTCCAGCGAAAGCGGTCCTCGCCGAAAATGACCCAGAGCGCTGCCGGCAC
CTGTCCTACGAGTTGCATGATAAAGAAGACAGTCATAAGTGCGGCGACGATAGTCATGCCCCGCGCCCAC
CGGAAGGAGCTGACTGGGTTGAAGGCTCTCAAGGGCATCGGTCGAGATCCCGGTGCCTAATGAGTGAGCT
AACTTACATTAATTGCGTTGCGCTCACTGCCCGCTTTCCAGTCGGGAAACCTGTCGTGCCAGCTGCATTA
ATGAATCGGCCAACGCGCGGGGAGAGGCGGTTTGCGTATTGGGCGCCAGGGTGGTTTTTCTTTTCACCAG
TGAGACGGGCAACAGCTGATTGCCCTTCACCGCCTGGCCCTGAGAGAGTTGCAGCAAGCGGTCCACGCTG
GTTTGCCCCAGCAGGCGAAAATCCTGTTTGATGGTGGTTAACGGCGGGATATAACATGAGCTGTCTTCGG
TATCGTCGTATCCCACTACCGAGATATCCGCACCAACGCGCAGCCCGGACTCGGTAATGGCGCGCATTGC
GCCCAGCGCCATCTGATCGTTGGCAACCAGCATCGCAGTGGGAACGATGCCCTCATTCAGCATTTGCATG
GTTTGTTGAAAACCGGACATGGCACTCCAGTCGCCTTCCCGTTCCGCTATCGGCTGAATTTGATTGCGAG
TGAGATATTTATGCCAGCCAGCCAGACGCAGACGCGCCGAGACAGAACTTAATGGGCCCGCTAACAGCGC
GATTTGCTGGTGACCCAATGCGACCAGATGCTCCACGCCCAGTCGCGTACCGTCTTCATGGGAGAAAATA
ATACTGTTGATGGGTGTCTGGTCAGAGACATCAAGAAATAACGCCGGAACATTAGTGCAGGCAGCTTCCA
CAGCAATGGCATCCTGGTCATCCAGCGGATAGTTAATGATCAGCCCACTGACGCGTTGCGCGAGAAGATT
GTGCACCGCCGCTTTACAGGCTTCGACGCCGCTTCGTTCTACCATCGACACCACCACGCTGGCACCCAGT
TGATCGGCGCGAGATTTAATCGCCGCGACAATTTGCGACGGCGCGTGCAGGGCCAGACTGGAGGTGGCAA
CGCCAATCAGCAACGACTGTTTGCCCGCCAGTTGTTGTGCCACGCGGTTGGGAATGTAATTCAGCTCCGC
CATCGCCGCTTCCACTTTTTCCCGCGTTTTCGCAGAAACGTGGCTGGCCTGGTTCACCACGCGGGAAACG
GTCTGATAAGAGACACCGGCATACTCTGCGACATCGTATAACGTTACTGGTTTCACATTCACCACCCTGA
ATTGACTCTCTTCCGGGCGCTATCATGCCATACCGCGAAAGGTTTTGCGCCATTCGATGGTGTCCGGGAT
CTCGACGCTCTCCCTTATGCGACTCCTGCATTAGGAAGCAGCCCAGTAGTAGGTTGAGGCCGTTGAGCAC
CGCCGCCGCAAGGAATGGTGCATGCAAGGAGATGGCGCCCAACAGTCCCCCGGCCACGGGGCCT
Features (pLannotate 1.2.2; 22 found; start..end, strand, type, name):
    169..187     +  promoter       T7 promoter: promoter for bacteriophage T7 RNA polymerase
    188..212     +  protein_bind   lac operator: The lac repressor binds to the lac operator to inhibit transcription in E. coli. This inhibition can be relieved by adding lactose or isopropyl-β-D-thiogalactopyranoside (IPTG). lac repressor encoded by lacI
    227..249     +  RBS            RBS: efficient ribosome binding site from bacteriophage T7 gene 10 (Olins and Rangwala, 1989)
    268..284     +  CDS            capTEV™ (fragment): composite tag for in vivo biotinylation, TEV protease cleavage, and 6xHis tagging
    295..312     +  CDS            thrombin site: thrombin recognition and cleavage site
    325..627     +  CDS            SUMO1: SUMO1_HUMAN - Also known as SMT3C, SMT3H3, UBL1. Experimental evidence at protein level: Swiss-Prot protein existence level 1. Ubiquitin-like protein that can be covalently attached to proteins as a monomer or a lysine-linked polymer. Covalent attachment via an isopeptide bond to its substrates requires prior activation by the E1 complex SAE1-SAE2 and linkage to the E2 enzyme UBE2I, and can be promoted by E3 ligases such as PIAS1-4, RANBP2 or CBX4. This post- translational modification on lysine residues of proteins plays a crucial role in a number of cellular processes such as nuclear transpo
    628..1539    +  CDS            UBI4: UBI4P_CANAX - Experimental evidence at protein level: Swiss-Prot protein existence level 1. Ubiquitin exists either covalently attached to another protein, or free (unanchored). When covalently bound, it is conjugated to target proteins via an isopeptide bond either as a monomer (monoubiquitin), a polymer linked via different Lys residues of the ubiquitin (polyubiquitin chains) or a linear polymer linked via the initiator Met of the ubiquitin (linear polyubiquitin chains). Polyubiquitin chains, when attached to a target protein, have different functions depending on the Lys residue of the ubiq
   1550..1599    +  CDS            SET1 (fragment): solubility-enhancement tag derived from T7 phage gene 10B
   1607..1654    +  terminator     T7 terminator: transcription terminator for bacteriophage T7 RNA polymerase
   1677..1781    -  CDS            TcR (fragment): tetracycline efflux protein; tet; confers resistance to tetracycline
   1829..1857    -  promoter       tet promoter: E. coli promoter for tetracycline efflux protein gene
   1970..2074    +  promoter       AmpR promoter: bla
   2075..2935    +  CDS            AmpR: β-lactamase; bla; confers resistance to ampicillin, carbenicillin, and related antibiotics
   3106..3694    +  rep_origin     ori: high-copy-number ColE1/pMB1/pBR322/pUC origin of replication
   3880..4019    -  misc_feature   bom: basis of mobility region from pBR322
   4121..4312    -  CDS            rop: Rop protein, which maintains plasmids at low copy number; rop
   4329..4709    +  CDS            YPB1_ECOLX: Protein predicted: Swiss-Prot protein existence level 4. From Escherichia coli.
   4951..5575    -  CDS            TcR (fragment): tetracycline efflux protein; tet; confers resistance to tetracycline
   5590..5611    -  protein_bind   CAP binding site: CAP binding activates transcription in the presence of cAMP. E. coli catabolite activator protein
   5624..6706    -  CDS            lacI: lac repressor; lacI; The lac repressor binds to the lac operator to inhibit transcription in E. coli. This inhibition can be relieved by adding lactose or isopropyl-β-D-thiogalactopyranoside (IPTG).
   6707..6784    -  promoter       lacI promoter: lacI
   6792..147     -  CDS            TcR (fragment) (across the origin): tetracycline efflux protein; tet; confers resistance to tetracycline
