[The description below was written by a language model from this plasmid's Addgene catalogue record and pLannotate feature annotations shown in this document.]
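Description:
pAM102 is a bacterial expression plasmid built on the pET15b backbone for producing a linear tetra-ubiquitin protein in E. coli as a cleavable His-SUMO fusion. It replicates from a pBR322/ColE1-type origin and retains the bom and rop elements of that lineage, although the catalogue entry lists it as high copy. It is selected with ampicillin through the β-lactamase gene. Several fragments of the tetracycline resistance gene are annotated around the backbone. These are non-functional remnants typical of pBR322-derived pET vectors, not a second marker.

The expression cassette is driven by a T7 promoter followed directly by a lac operator and the T7 gene 10 ribosome binding site. A lacI gene on the plasmid supplies repressor, so transcription requires a host providing T7 RNA polymerase and is induced with IPTG. The open reading frame begins with a 6xHis tag (annotated automatically as a fragment of a composite tag) and a thrombin cleavage site. Next come a SUMO domain of about 300 bp and then roughly 900 bp matching polyubiquitin UBI4, consistent with four head-to-tail ubiquitin repeats. The record attributes the ubiquitin to S. cerevisiae. The annotation tool's best matches to human SUMO1 and a Candida UBI4 entry are homology hits, and the record does not state the origin of the SUMO module. A T7 terminator closes the cassette.

The His tag allows affinity purification, and SUMO fusions are commonly used to improve solubility and to permit tag removal by a SUMO protease. The associated publication concerns substrate prioritisation by the 26S proteasome, which suggests the purified linear tetra-ubiquitin serves as a reagent in biochemical studies of proteasome function, but the record does not describe the specific application.
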