Addgene plasmid #226694: pAM102
Purpose: 6xHis-Sumo-Ub-Ub-Ub-Ub
Depositing lab: Andreas Martin. Depositing organization: University of California, Berkeley. Publication: The 26S Proteasome Utilizes a Kinetic Gateway to Prioritize Substrate Degradation. Bard JAM, Bashore C, Dong KC, Martin A. Cell. 2019 Apr 4;177(2):286-298.e15. doi: 10.1016/j.cell.2019.02.031. Epub 2019 Mar 28. PubMed 30929903.
Backbone
  Vector backbone: pET15b
  Vector type: Bacterial Expression
Growth in bacteria
  Bacterial resistance: Ampicillin, 100 μg/mL
  Growth temperature: 37°C
  Growth strain: DH5alpha
  Copy number: High Copy
Gene/Insert
  Gene/Insert name: UB (alt name: linear tetra Ubiquitin)
  Species: S. cerevisiae (budding yeast)
  Entrez Gene: UBI4 (a.k.a. YLL039C, SCD2, UB14)
  Promoter: T7
  Tag / fusion protein: His-SUMO (N terminal on insert)
  Cloning method: Unknown
  Sequencing primers: 5′ T7 forward
Terms and licenses: Academic/Nonprofit Terms; Industry Terms: Not Available to Industry
How to cite: pAM102 was a gift from Andreas Martin (Addgene plasmid # 226694 ; http://n2t.net/addgene:226694 ; RRID:Addgene_226694)
